>Addgene plasmid #58767 | pX330A-1x3 | addgene partial sequence | sequence record 99315 | hU6-F 5'-GAGGGCCTATTTCCCATGATT-3'
AGGCTGTTAGAGAGATAATTGGAATTAATTTGACTGTAAACACAAAGATATTAGTACAAAATACGTGACG
TAGAAAGTAATAATTTCTTGGGTAGTTTGCAGTTTTAAAATTATGTTTTAAAATGGACTATCATATGCTT
ACCGTAACTTGAAAGTATTTCGATTTCTTGGCTTTATATATCTTGTGGAAAGGACGAAACACCGGGTCTT
CGAGAAGACCTGTTTTAGAGCTAGAAATAGCAAGTTAAAATAAGGCTAGTCCGTTATCAACTTGAAAAAG
TGGCACCGAGTCGGTGCTTTTTTGTTTTAGAGCTAGAAATAGCAAGTTAAAATAAGGCTAGTCCGTTTTT
AGCGCGTGCGCCAATTCTGCAGACAAATGGCTCTAGAGACCGGCGCCGCTACAGGGCGCGTCCCATTCGC
CATTCAGGCTGCGCAACTGTTGGGAAGGGCGATCGGTGCGGGCCTCTTCGCTATTACGCCAGCTGGCGAA
AGGGGGATGTGCTGCAAGGCGATTAAGTTGGGTAACGCCAGGGTTTTCCCAGTCACGACGTTGTAAAACG
ACGGCCAGTGAGCGCGCGTAATACGACTCACTATAGGGCGAATTGGGTACCGGGCCCCCCCTCGAGGTCC
TCCAGCTTTTGTTCCCTTTAGTGAGGGTTAATTGCGCGCTTGGCGTAATCATGGTCATAGCTGTTTCCTG
TGTGAAATTGTTATCCGCTCACAATTCCACACAACATACGAGCCGGAAGCATAAAGTGTAAAGCCTGGGG
TGCCTAATGAGTGAGCTAACTCACATTAATTGCGTTGCGCTCACTGCCCGCTTTCCACCGGTGGTCTCTC
TAGAGGTACCCGTTACATAACTTACGGTAAATGGCCCGCCTGGCTGACCGCCCAACGACCCCCGCCCATT
GACGTCAATAGTAACGCCAATAGGGACTTTC
