>Addgene plasmid #58767 | pX330A-1x3 | addgene partial sequence | sequence record 99319 | T7 5'-TAATACGACTCACTATAGGG-3'
GAGGTCCTCCAGCTTTTGTTCCCTTTAGTGAGGGTTAATTGCGCGCTTGGCGTAATCATGGTCATAGCTG
TTTCCTGTGTGAAATTGTTATCCGCTCACAATTCCACACAACATACGAGCCGGAAGCATAAAGTGTAAAG
CCTGGGGTGCCTAATGAGTGAGCTAACTCACATTAATTGCGTTGCGCTCACTGCCCGCTTTCCACCGGTG
GTCTCTCTAGAGGTACCCGTTACATAACTTACGGTAAATGGCCCGCCTGGCTGACCGCCCAACGACCCCC
GCCCATTGACGTCAATAGTAACGCCAATAGGGACTTTCCATTGACGTCAATGGGTGGAGTATTTACGGTA
AACTGCCCACTTGGCAGTACATCAAGTGTATCATATGCCAAGTACGCCCCCTATTGACGTCAATGACGGT
AAATGGCCCGCCTGGCATTGTGCCCAGTACATGACCTTATGGGACTTTCCTACTTGGCAGTACATCTACG
TATTAGTCATCGCTATTACCATGGTCGAGGTGAGCCCCACGTTCTGCTTCACTCTCCCCATCTCCCCCCC
CTCCCCACCCCCAATTTTGTATTTATTTATTTTTTAATTATTTTGTGCAGCGATGGGGGCGGGGGGGGGG
GGGGGGCGC
