>Addgene plasmid #58767 | pX330A-1x3 | addgene partial sequence | sequence record 99327 | hSpCas9-R1 5'-CGCTCGTGCTTCTTATCCTC-3'
AGCTGTCGTCCACCTTGGCCATCTCGTTGCTGAAGATCTCTTGCAGATAGCAGATCCGGTTCTTCCGTCT
GGTGTATCTTCTTCTGGCGGTTCTCTTCAGCCGGGTGGCCTCGGCTGTTTCGCCGCTGTCGAACAGCAGG
GCTCCGATCAGGTTCTTCTTGATGCTGTGCCGGTCGGTGTTGCCCAGCACCTTGAATTTCTTGCTGGGCA
CCTTGTACTCGTCGGTGATCACGGCCCAGCCCACAGAGTTGGTGCCGATGTCCAGGCCGATGCTGTACTT
CTTGTCGGCTGCTGGGACTCCGTGGATACCGACCTTCCGCTTCTTCTTTGGGGCCATCTTATCGTCATCG
TCTTTGTAATCAATATCATGATCCTTGTAGTCTCCGTCGTGGTCCTTATAGTCCATGGTGGCACCGGTCC
AACCTGAAAAAAAGTGATTTCAGGCAGGTGCTCCAGGTAATTAAACATTAATACCCCACCAACCAACCAT
CCCTTAAACCCTTACCTCTTGCTCAGCTAATTACAGCCCGGAGGAGAAGGGCCGTCCCGCCCGCTCACCT
GTGGGAGTAACGCGGTCAGTCAGAGCCGGGGCGGGCGGCGCGAGGC
