[The description below was written by a language model from this plasmid's Addgene catalogue record.]
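Description:
pX330A-1x3 is a mammalian expression CRISPR plasmid built on a pUC-origin backbone, which gives high-copy replication in E. coli, with ampicillin resistance as the bacterial selection marker. The record lists no mammalian selection marker or reporter. Part of the plasmid derives from an earlier Cas9/gRNA expression vector, as its pX330-based name suggests.

The recorded insert is a human codon-optimized Streptococcus pyogenes Cas9 nuclease (hSpCas9, about 4.3 kb) carrying an N-terminal 3xFLAG epitope tag, which allows the protein to be detected or immunoprecipitated with anti-FLAG antibodies. Cas9 is driven by the CBh promoter, a compact hybrid chicken β-actin-type promoter that gives strong, broad expression in mammalian cells. The stated purpose is co-expression of Cas9 and a guide RNA from the same plasmid, so a gRNA cassette is present. However, the record does not describe its promoter, scaffold or the cloning sites used to insert a target-specific spacer, and no feature table is provided to confirm further elements such as nuclear localization signals or polyadenylation sequences.

The associated publication describes an all-in-one CRISPR/Cas9 vector system for multiplex genome engineering in human cells. In that context the plasmid serves as a component for building single vectors that carry Cas9 together with several gRNA cassettes. The "1x3" in the name plausibly denotes its position and the number of guides in such an assembly, though the record does not explicitly say so. Typical use is transient transfection of mammalian cells to introduce targeted double-strand breaks for gene disruption or editing at one or more loci.
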