Addgene plasmid #58767: pX330A-1x3
Purpose: Expresses Cas9 nuclease and gRNA
Depositing lab: Takashi Yamamoto. Depositing organization: Hiroshima University. Publication: Multiplex genome engineering in human cells using all-in-one CRISPR/Cas9 vector system. Sakuma T, Nishikawa A, Kume S, Chayama K, Yamamoto T. Sci Rep. 2014 Jun 23;4:5400. doi: 10.1038/srep05400. PubMed 24954249.
Backbone
  Vector backbone: pUC ori vector
  Vector type: Mammalian Expression, CRISPR
Growth in bacteria
  Bacterial resistance: Ampicillin, 100 μg/mL
  Growth temperature: 37°C
  Growth strain: Stbl3
  Copy number: High Copy
Gene/Insert
  Gene/Insert name: humanized S. pyogenes Cas9 nuclease (alt names: SpCas9; hSpCas9)
  Species: S. pyogenes
  Insert size (bp): 4272
  Promoter: CBh
  Tag / fusion protein: 3xFLAG (N terminal on insert)
  Cloning method: Unknown
  Sequencing primers: 5′ T7 (TAATACGACTCACTATAGGG); 3′ T3 (GCAATTAACCCTCACTAAAGG)
Resource information
  A portion of this plasmid was derived from a plasmid made by: Feng Zhang
Terms and licenses: Academic/Nonprofit Terms; Industry Terms: Not Available to Industry
How to cite: pX330A-1x3 was a gift from Takashi Yamamoto (Addgene plasmid # 58767 ; http://n2t.net/addgene:58767 ; RRID:Addgene_58767)
